>Addgene plasmid #221260 | pMSCV-FKBP-IRF3 | addgene full sequence | sequence record 439016 | Addgene NGS Result
AGATCTGCCACCATGGACTACAAGGATCACGACGGTGATTACAAGGACCACGACATCGACTACAAGGACG
ACGACGACAAGGGCGTCCAGGTAGAAACAATTTCTCCTGGGGATGGACGCACTTTTCCCAAGAGGGGACA
GACATGCGTTGTACACTACACAGGTATGCTGGAGGATGGAAAGAAGGTTGACTCATCTCGCGATCGCAAC
AAACCTTTCAAATTTATGCTGGGGAAGCAGGAAGTAATTCGCGGATGGGAAGAAGGTGTCGCACAGATGA
GCGTCGGGCAAAGAGCTAAACTGACAATCAGTCCAGATTATGCATATGGTGCCACAGGCCACCCCGGGAT
AATCCCTCCTCACGCAACCCTCGTCTTTGATGTCGAGCTGCTTAAGCTGGAGACACGGGGAGTTCAAGTT
GAAACTATCAGTCCTGGAGACGGCCGCACTTTCCCAAAAAGGGGGCAGACCTGTGTGGTGCATTATACCG
GGATGCTTGAGGATGGTAAAAAGGTGGACTCTTCTAGAGATAGGAACAAGCCCTTTAAATTTATGCTTGG
CAAACAAGAGGTGATTCGGGGGTGGGAGGAAGGGGTTGCTCAGATGAGCGTAGGGCAACGCGCTAAATTG
ACAATCAGTCCTGATTATGCATACGGAGCCACTGGACATCCAGGGATTATTCCACCCCACGCTACTTTGG
TATTTGATGTAGAACTGCTGAAGTTGGAGACCCGGGGCGTACAGGTAGAAACCATCTCCCCCGGGGATGG
GAGGACCTTCCCTAAGCGAGGGCAGACTTGCGTGGTGCATTACACCGGCATGCTGGAGGACGGTAAGAAG
GTTGACTCTAGTAGAGACCGCAACAAGCCCTTCAAATTTATGCTTGGGAAACAAGAGGTTATACGAGGTT
GGGAAGAGGGTGTAGCTCAGATGAGTGTAGGTCAGCGAGCAAAGCTCACAATCAGCCCAGATTATGCTTA
TGGCGCTACAGGACATCCCGGGATTATACCCCCCCATGCCACACTTGTATTTGACGTCGAACTTTTGAAG
CTTGAGACCCGGGGGGTTCAAGTGGAGACCATTTCACCCGGCGATGGAAGAACCTTCCCCAAGCGGGGGC
AGACCTGCGTCGTGCATTACACTGGTATGCTCGAAGACGGGAAGAAGGTAGATTCCAGCCGGGACCGGAA
CAAACCATTTAAGTTTATGCTGGGGAAGCAAGAAGTCATTAGGGGTTGGGAGGAGGGTGTTGCCCAGATG
TCTGTAGGCCAGCGCGCAAAGCTTACTATTTCACCCGACTATGCATACGGCGCCACTGGACACCCTGGTA
TTATACCACCACACGCCACTCTGGTGTTCGATGTCGAGTTGCTCAAGTTGGAAGGTGCAGGGGCTGGGGC
TATGGAGACCCCCAAGCCTAGAATATTGCCTTGGCTCGTAAGCCAGCTTGACTTGGGGCAGTTGGAGGGA
GTAGCATGGCTGGACGAGTCCAGGACCAGATTCAGGATACCATGGAAACATGGACTGCGCCAGGACGCAC
AGATGGCTGATTTTGGCATATTCCAGGCCTGGGCTGAAGCTTCCGGGGCTTACACTCCCGGAAAAGATAA
ACCAGACGTATCAACTTGGAAAAGGAATTTCCGGTCTGCACTCAATAGAAAGGAAGTCCTTAGATTGGCT
GCCGATAATAGTAAGGACCCCTACGATCCACATAAGGTTTACGAATTTGTTACACCCGGGGCTAGAGATT
TTGTGCATTTGGGCGCATCCCCAGACACAAATGGGAAGTCCTCACTCCCACACTCTCAAGAAAATCTCCC
TAAGCTCTTCGATGGATTGATACTTGGCCCACTGAAGGATGAAGGAAGTTCTGATTTGGCAATAGTCAGT
GACCCAAGCCAACAGCTGCCCAGCCCAAATGTTAATAATTTTTTGAACCCAGCTCCCCAAGAGAACCCCT
TGAAGCAACTTCTTGCAGAGGAACAGTGGGAATTTGAAGTCACCGCTTTTTATCGAGGACGCCAGGTATT
TCAACAAACACTTTTCTGCCCAGGAGGTCTCCGGCTCGTTGGCTCTACCGCCGACATGACTCTGCCATGG
CAGCCAGTAACTCTTCCCGATCCAGAGGGATTCCTGACCGATAAACTCGTAAAAGAGTATGTTGGGCAAG
TACTTAAGGGTCTGGGAAATGGCCTCGCACTGTGGCAAGCCGGGCAGTGTCTGTGGGCCCAGAGGCTTGG
GCATAGTCATGCTTTCTGGGCCCTGGGAGAGGAGCTTTTGCCAGATTCTGGAAGGGGTCCTGATGGAGAA
GTGCACAAAGACAAAGATGGAGCAGTTTTTGATCTGAGGCCCTTCGTAGCTGATCTTATAGCATTCATGG
AGGGCAGCGGCCATTCACCCCGATATACACTTTGGTTCTGCATGGGCGAGATGTGGCCCCAGGACCAACC
CTGGGTGAAGAGGCTGGTAATGGTTAAAGTTGTCCCCACTTGTCTTAAAGAGCTTCTTGAAATGGCTAGA
GAAGGAGGTGCTAGTAGTTTGAAGACCGTCGATCTGCATATTTCCAATTCACAACCTATAAGTCTGACTT
CTGACCAGTACAAAGCCTACCTTCAGGACCTTGTTGAGGACATGGATTTCCAGGCCACCGGTAACATTTG
ATAATGATAAGCGGCCGCGTTTAAACGTCGACGGTATCGATAAGCTTGATATCGAATTCCGCCCCCCCCC
CTAACGTTACTGGCCGAAGCCGCTTGGAATAAGGCCGGTGTGCGTTTGTCTATATGTTATTTTCCACCAT
ATTGCCGTCTTTTGGCAATGTGAGGGCCCGGAAACCTGGCCCTGTCTTCTTGACGAGCATTCCTAGGGGT
CTTTCCCCTCTCGCCAAAGGAATGCAAGGTCTGTTGAATGTCGTGAAGGAAGCAGTTCCTCTGGAAGCTT
CTTGAAGACAAACAACGTCTGTAGCGACCCTTTGCAGGCAGCGGAACCCCCCACCTGGCGACAGGTGCCT
CTGCGGCCAAAAGCCACGTGTATAAGATACACCTGCAAAGGCGGCACAACCCCAGTGCCACGTTGTGAGT
TGGATAGTTGTGGAAAGAGTCAAATGGCTCTCCTCAAGCGTATTCAACAAGGGGCTGAAGGATGCCCAGA
AGGTACCCCATTGTATGGGATCTGATCTGGGGCCTCGGTGCACATGCTTTACATGTGTTTAGTCGAGGTT
AAAAAAACGTCTAGGCCCCCCGAACCACGGGGACGTGGTTTTCCTTTGAAAAACACGATGATAATATGGC
CACAACCATGGTGAGCAAGGGCGAGGAGCTGTTCACCGGGGTGGTGCCCATCCTGGTCGAGCTGGACGGC
GACGTAAACGGCCACAAGTTCAGCGTGTCTGGCGAGGGCGAGGGCGATGCCACCTACGGCAAGCTGACCC
TGAAGTTCATCTGCACCACCGGCAAGCTGCCCGTGCCCTGGCCCACCCTCGTGACCACCCTGACCTACGG
CGTGCAGTGCTTCAGCCGCTACCCCGACCACATGAAGCAGCACGACTTCTTCAAGTCCGCCATGCCCGAA
GGCTACGTCCAGGAGCGCACCATCTTCTTCAAGGACGACGGCAACTACAAGACCCGCGCCGAGGTGAAGT
TCGAGGGCGACACCCTGGTGAACCGCATCGAGCTGAAGGGCATCGACTTCAAGGAGGACGGCAACATCCT
GGGGCACAAGCTGGAGTACAACTACAACAGCCACAACGTCTATATCATGGCCGACAAGCAGAAGAACGGC
ATCAAGGCGAACTTCAAGATCCGCCACAACATCGAGGACGGCAGCGTGCAGCTCGCCGACCACTACCAGC
AGAACACCCCCATCGGCGACGGCCCCGTGCTGCTGCCCGACAACCACTACCTGAGCACCCAGTCCGCCCT
GAGCAAAGACCCCAACGAGAAGCGCGATCACATGGTCCTGCTGGAGTTCGTGACCGCCGCCGGGATCACT
CTCGGCATGGACGAGCTGTACAAGTAATGAATTAATTAAGAATTCGATAAAATAAAAGATTTTATTTAGT
CTCCAGAAAAAGGGGGGAATGAAAGACCCCACCTGTAGGTTTGGCAAGCTAGCTTAAGTAACGCCATTTT
GCAAGGCATGGAAAATACATAACTGAGAATAGAGAAGTTCAGATCAAGGTTAGGAACAGAGAGACAGCAG
AATATGGGCCAAACAGGATATCTGTGGTAAGCAGTTCCTGCCCCGGCTCAGGGCCAAGAACAGATGGTCC
CCAGATGCGGTCCCGCCCTCAGCAGTTTCTAGAGAACCATCAGATGTTTCCAGGGTGCCCCAAGGACCTG
AAATGACCCTGTGCCTTATTTGAACTAACCAATCAGTTCGCTTCTCGCTTCTGTTCGCGCGCTTCTGCTC
CCCGAGCTCAATAAAAGAGCCCACAACCCCTCACTCGGCGCGCCAGTCCTCCGATAGACTGCGTCGCCCG
GGTACCCGTGTATCCAATAAACCCTCTTGCAGTTGCATCCGACTTGTGGTCTCGCTGTTCCTTGGGAGGG
TCTCCTCTGAGTGATTGACTACCCGTCAGCGGGGGTCTTTCATGGGTAACAGTTTCTTGAAGTTGGAGAA
CAACATTCTGAGGGTAGGAGTCGAATATTAAGTAATCCTGACTCAATTAGCCACTGTTTTGAATCCACAT
ACTCCAATACTCCTGAAATAGTTCATTATGGACAGCGCAGAAAGAGCTGGGGAGAATTGTGAAATTGTTA
TCCGCTCACAATTCCACACAACATACGAGCCGGAAGCATAAAGTGTAAAGCCTGGGGTGCCTAATGAGTG
AGCTAACTCACATTAATTGCGTTGCGCTCACTGCCCGCTTTCCAGTCGGGAAACCTGTCGTGCCAGCTGC
ATTAATGAATCGGCCAACGCGCGGGGAGAGGCGGTTTGCGTATTGGGCGCTCTTCCGCTTCCTCGCTCAC
TGACTCGCTGCGCTCGGTCGTTCGGCTGCGGCGAGCGGTATCAGCTCACTCAAAGGCGGTAATACGGTTA
TCCACAGAATCAGGGGATAACGCAGGAAAGAACATGTGAGCAAAAGGCCAGCAAAAGGCCAGGAACCGTA
AAAAGGCCGCGTTGCTGGCGTTTTTCCATAGGCTCCGCCCCCCTGACGAGCATCACAAAAATCGACGCTC
AAGTCAGAGGTGGCGAAACCCGACAGGACTATAAAGATACCAGGCGTTTCCCCCTGGAAGCTCCCTCGTG
CGCTCTCCTGTTCCGACCCTGCCGCTTACCGGATACCTGTCCGCCTTTCTCCCTTCGGGAAGCGTGGCGC
TTTCTCATAGCTCACGCTGTAGGTATCTCAGTTCGGTGTAGGTCGTTCGCTCCAAGCTGGGCTGTGTGCA
CGAACCCCCCGTTCAGCCCGACCGCTGCGCCTTATCCGGTAACTATCGTCTTGAGTCCAACCCGGTAAGA
CACGACTTATCGCCACTGGCAGCAGCCACTGGTAACAGGATTAGCAGAGCGAGGTATGTAGGCGGTGCTA
CAGAGTTCTTGAAGTGGTGGCCTAACTACGGCTACACTAGAAGAACAGTATTTGGTATCTGCGCTCTGCT
GAAGCCAGTTACCTTCGGAAAAAGAGTTGGTAGCTCTTGATCCGGCAAACAAACCACCGCTGGTAGCGGT
GGTTTTTTTGTTTGCAAGCAGCAGATTACGCGCAGAAAAAAAGGATCTCAAGAAGATCCTTTGATCTTTT
CTACGGGGTCTGACGCTCAGTGGAACGAAAACTCACGTTAAGGGATTTTGGTCATGAGATTATCAAAAAG
GATCTTCACCTAGATCCTTTTAAATTAAAAATGAAGTTTTAAATCAATCTAAAGTATATATGAGTAAACT
TGGTCTGACAGTTACCAATGCTTAATCAGTGAGGCACCTATCTCAGCGATCTGTCTATTTCGTTCATCCA
TAGTTGCCTGACTCCCCGTCGTGTAGATAACTACGATACGGGAGGGCTTACCATCTGGCCCCAGTGCTGC
AATGATACCGCGAGACCCACGCTCACCGGCTCCAGATTTATCAGCAATAAACCAGCCAGCCGGAAGGGCC
GAGCGCAGAAGTGGTCCTGCAACTTTATCCGCCTCCATCCAGTCTATTAATTGTTGCCGGGAAGCTAGAG
TAAGTAGTTCGCCAGTTAATAGTTTGCGCAACGTTGTTGCCATTGCTACAGGCATCGTGGTGTCACGCTC
GTCGTTTGGTATGGCTTCATTCAGCTCCGGTTCCCAACGATCAAGGCGAGTTACATGATCCCCCATGTTG
TGCAAAAAAGCGGTTAGCTCCTTCGGTCCTCCGATCGTTGTCAGAAGTAAGTTGGCCGCAGTGTTATCAC
TCATGGTTATGGCAGCACTGCATAATTCTCTTACTGTCATGCCATCCGTAAGATGCTTTTCTGTGACTGG
TGAGTACTCAACCAAGTCATTCTGAGAATAGTGTATGCGGCGACCGAGTTGCTCTTGCCCGGCGTCAATA
CGGGATAATACCGCGCCACATAGCAGAACTTTAAAAGTGCTCATCATTGGAAAACGTTCTTCGGGGCGAA
AACTCTCAAGGATCTTACCGCTGTTGAGATCCAGTTCGATGTAACCCACTCGTGCACCCAACTGATCTTC
AGCATCTTTTACTTTCACCAGCGTTTCTGGGTGAGCAAAAACAGGAAGGCAAAATGCCGCAAAAAAGGGA
ATAAGGGCGACACGGAAATGTTGAATACTCATACTCTTCCTTTTTCAATATTATTGAAGCATTTATCAGG
GTTATTGTCTCATGAGCGGATACATATTTGAATGTATTTAGAAAAATAAACAAATAGGGGTTCCGCGCAC
ATTTCCCCGAAAAGTGCCACCTGACGTCTAAGAAACCATTATTATCATGACATTAACCTATAAAAATAGG
CGTATCACGAGGCCCTTTCGTCTCGCGCGTTTCGGTGATGACGGTGAAAACCTCTGACACATGCAGCTCC
CGGAGACGGTCACAGCTTGTCTGTAAGCGGATGCCGGGAGCAGACAAGCCCGTCAGGGCGCGTCAGCGGG
TGTTGGCGGGTGTCGGGGCTGGCTTAACTATGCGGCATCAGAGCAGATTGTACTGAGAGTGCACCATATG
CGGTGTGAAATACCGCACAGATGCGTAAGGAGAAAATACCGCATCAGGCGCCATTCGCCATTCAGGCTGC
GCAACTGTTGGGAAGGGCGATCGGTGCGGGCCTCTTCGCTATTACGCCAGCTGGCGAAAGGGGGATGTGC
TGCAAGGCGATTAAGTTGGGTAACGCCAGGGTTTTCCCAGTCACGACGTTGTAAAACGACGGCGCAAGGA
ATGGTGCATGCAAGGAGATGGCGCCCAACAGTCCCCCGGCCACGGGGCCTGCCACCATACCCACGCCGAA
ACAAGCGCTCATGAGCCCGAAGTGGCGAGCCCGATCTTCCCCATCGGTGATGTCGGCGATATAGGCGCCA
GCAACCGCACCTGTGGCGCCGGTGATGCCGGCCACGATGCGTCCGGCGTAGAGGCGATTAGTCCAATTTG
TTAAAGACAGGATATCAGTGGTCCAGGCTCTAGTTTTGACTCAACAATATCACCAGCTGAAGCCTATAGA
GTACGAGCCATAGATAAAATAAAAGATTTTATTTAGTCTCCAGAAAAAGGGGGGAATGAAAGACCCCACC
TGTAGGTTTGGCAAGCTAGCTTAAGTAACGCCATTTTGCAAGGCATGGAAAATACATAACTGAGAATAGA
GAAGTTCAGATCAAGGTTAGGAACAGAGAGACAGCAGAATATGGGCCAAACAGGATATCTGTGGTAAGCA
GTTCCTGCCCCGGCTCAGGGCCAAGAACAGATGGTCCCCAGATGCGGTCCCGCCCTCAGCAGTTTCTAGA
GAACCATCAGATGTTTCCAGGGTGCCCCAAGGACCTGAAATGACCCTGTGCCTTATTTGAACTAACCAAT
CAGTTCGCTTCTCGCTTCTGTTCGCGCGCTTCTGCTCCCCGAGCTCAATAAAAGAGCCCACAACCCCTCA
CTCGGCGCGCCAGTCCTCCGATAGACTGCGTCGCCCGGGTACCCGTATTCCCAATAAAGCCTCTTGCTGT
TTGCATCCGAATCGTGGACTCGCTGATCCTTGGGAGGGTCTCCTCAGATTGATTGACTGCCCACCTCGGG
GGTCTTTCATTTGGAGGTTCCACCGAGATTTGGAGACCCCTGCCCAGGGACCACCGACCCCCCCGCCGGG
AGGTAAGCTGGCCAGCGGTCGTTTCGTGTCTGTCTCTGTCTTTGTGCGTGTTTGTGCCGGCATCTAATGT
TTGCGCCTGCGTCTGTACTAGTTAGCTAACTAGCTCTGTATCTGGCGGACCCGTGGTGGAACTGACGAGT
TCTGAACACCCGGCCGCAACCCTGGGAGACGTCCCAGGGACTTTGGGGGCCGTTTTTGTGGCCCGACCTG
AGGAAGGGAGTCGATGTGGAATCCGACCCCGTCAGGATATGTGGTTCTGGTAGGAGACGAGAACCTAAAA
CAGTTCCCGCCTCCGTCTGAATTTTTGCTTTCGGTTTGGAACCGAAGCCGCGCGTCTTGTCTGCTGCAGC
GCTGCAGCATCGTTCTGTGTTGTCTCTGTCTGACTGTGTTTCTGTATTTGTCTGAAAATTAGGGCCAGAC
TGTTACCACTCCCTTAAGTTTGACCTTAGGTCACTGGAAAGATGTCGAGCGGATCGCTCACAACCAGTCG
GTAGATGTCAAGAAGAGACGTTGGGTTACCTTCTGCTCTGCAGAATGGCCAACCTTTAACGTCGGATGGC
CGCGAGACGGCACCTTTAACCGAGACCTCATCACCCAGGTTAAGATCAAGGTCTTTTCACCTGGCCCGCA
TGGACACCCAGACCAGGTCCCCTACATCGTGACCTGGGAAGCCTTGGCTTTTGACCCCCCTCCCTGGGTC
AAGCCCTTTGTACACCCTAAGCCTCCGCCTCCTCTTCCTCCATCCGCCCCGTCTCTCCCCCTTGAACCTC
CTCGTTCGACCCCGCCTCGATCCTCCCTTTATCCAGCCCTCACTCCTTCTCTAGGCGCCGGAATT
Features (pLannotate 1.2.2; 23 found; start..end, strand, type, name):
     61..81      +  CDS            FLAG (fragment): FLAG® epitope tag, followed by an enterokinase cleavage site
    784..1068    +  CDS            FPR2 (fragment): FKBP2_CRYNB - Protein inferred from homology: Swiss-Prot protein existence level 3. PPIases accelerate the folding of proteins. It catalyzes the cis-trans isomerization of proline imidic peptide bonds in oligopeptides (By similarity). From Cryptococcus neoformans var. neoformans serotype D (strain B-3501A) (Filobasidiella neoformans).
   1063..1383    +  CDS            FKBP1A: FKB1A_HUMAN - Also known as FKBP1, FKBP12. Experimental evidence at protein level: Swiss-Prot protein existence level 1. Keeps in an inactive conformation TGFBR1, the TGF-beta type I serine/threonine kinase receptor, preventing TGF-beta receptor activation in absence of ligand. Recruits SMAD7 to ACVR1B which prevents the association of SMAD2 and SMAD3 with the activin receptor complex, thereby blocking the activin signal. May modulate the RYR1 calcium channel activity. PPIases accelerate the folding of proteins. It catalyzes the cis-trans isomerization of proline imidic peptide bonds in oligop
   1402..2658    +  CDS            Irf3: IRF3_MOUSE - Experimental evidence at protein level: Swiss-Prot protein existence level 1. Key transcriptional regulator of type I interferon (IFN)- dependent immune responses which plays a critical role in the innate immune response against DNA and RNA viruses (PubMed:15800576). Regulates the transcription of type I IFN genes (IFN-alpha and IFN- beta) and IFN-stimulated genes (ISG) by binding to an interferon- stimulated response element (ISRE) in their promoters (PubMed:15800576). Acts as a more potent activator of the IFN-beta (IFNB) gene than the IFN-alpha (IFNA) gene and plays a critical
   2687..2720    -  misc_feature   MCS (fragment): pBluescript multiple cloning site
   2822..3284    +  misc_feature   IRES: internal ribosome entry site (IRES) of the encephalomyocarditis virus (EMCV)
   3298..4017    +  CDS            EGFP: the original enhanced GFP (Yang et al., 1996) mammalian codon-optimized
   4079..4593    +  LTR            3' LTR: 3' long terminal repeat from murine embryonic stem cell virus
   4755..4771    -  protein_bind   lac operator: The lac repressor binds to the lac operator to inhibit transcription in E. coli. This inhibition can be relieved by adding lactose or isopropyl-β-D-thiogalactopyranoside (IPTG). lac repressor encoded by lacI
   4779..4809    -  promoter       lac promoter: promoter for the E. coli lac operon
   4824..4845    -  protein_bind   CAP binding site: CAP binding activates transcription in the presence of cAMP. E. coli catabolite activator protein
   4858..4950    -  CDS            lacI (fragment): lac repressor; lacI; The lac repressor binds to the lac operator to inhibit transcription in E. coli. This inhibition can be relieved by adding lactose or isopropyl-β-D-thiogalactopyranoside (IPTG).
   5133..5721    -  rep_origin     ori: high-copy-number ColE1/pMB1/pBR322/pUC origin of replication
   5892..6752    -  CDS            AmpR: β-lactamase; bla; confers resistance to ampicillin, carbenicillin, and related antibiotics
   6753..6857    -  promoter       AmpR promoter: bla
   6952..6987    +  CDS            rop (fragment): Rop protein, which maintains plasmids at low copy number; rop
   7089..7188    +  misc_feature   bom (fragment): basis of mobility region from pBR322
   7194..7343    -  CDS            lacZα (fragment): LacZα fragment of β-galactosidase; lacZ fragment
   7343..7544    -  CDS            TcR (fragment): tetracycline efflux protein; tet; confers resistance to tetracycline
   7545..7643    +  CDS            env (fragment): murine leukemia virus gPr80 envelope polyprotein precursor; env; proteolytically cleaved into gp70SU and p15TM subunits
   7685..8201    +  LTR            5' LTR: 5' long terminal repeat from murine embryonic stem cell virus
   8265..8606    +  misc_feature   MESV Ψ: packaging signal of murine embryonic stem cell virus
   8673..9089    +  CDS            gag (truncated): truncated Moloney murine leukemia virus (MMLV) gag gene lacking the start codon
