[The description below was written by a language model from this plasmid's Addgene catalogue record and pLannotate feature annotations shown in this document.]
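Description:
pMSCV-FKBP-IRF3 is a gammaretroviral transfer vector built on the pMSCV-IRES-GFP backbone for stable expression of mouse IRF3 in mammalian cells by retroviral transduction. In bacteria it is maintained through a high-copy ColE1/pUC-type origin and selected with ampicillin via the β-lactamase gene. The scattered lac, rop, bom, TcR and env fragments in the annotation are nonfunctional remnants of earlier cloning vectors. The viral portion consists of 5′ and 3′ long terminal repeats from murine embryonic stem cell virus, the MESV Ψ packaging signal and a truncated, start-codon-less gag segment. Together these allow the transcript to be packaged into particles when gag, pol and env are supplied in trans. No separate internal promoter is annotated, so expression in target cells is presumably driven by the 5′ LTR.

The payload, cloned between BglII and NotI sites, is an open reading frame in which mouse Irf3 carries an N-terminal 3xFLAG-4xFKBP tag. The automated annotation picks up only a FLAG fragment and two FKBP-like matches (one assigned to a fungal homologue, one to human FKBP12). This most likely reflects incomplete calling of a repeated FKBP array rather than distinct genes. Tandem FKBP domains are commonly used for ligand-induced oligomerisation, though the record does not specify the FKBP variant or the ligand. IRF3 is a key transcription factor for type I interferon and interferon-stimulated genes. Downstream, an EMCV IRES drives EGFP from the same transcript, so transduced cells can be identified or sorted by fluorescence, while FLAG allows detection or pull-down of the fusion. The associated study concerns pLxIS-domain regulation of interferon responses and metabolism.
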