Addgene plasmid #221260: pMSCV-FKBP-IRF3
Purpose: Expression of IRF3 in mammalian cells by retroviral transduction
Depositing lab: Jonathan Kagan. Depositing organization: Boston Children's Hospital. Publication: pLxIS-containing domains are biochemically flexible regulators of interferons and metabolism. Landau LM, Chaudhary N, Tien YC, Rogozinska M, Joshi S, Yao C, Crowley J, Hullahalli K, Campbell IW, Waldor MK, Haigis M, Kagan JC. Mol Cell. 2024 Jul 11;84(13):2436-2454.e10. doi: 10.1016/j.molcel.2024.05.030. Epub 2024 Jun 25. PubMed 38925114.
Backbone
  Vector backbone: pMSCV-IRES-GFP
  Vector type: Retroviral
Growth in bacteria
  Bacterial resistance: Ampicillin, 100 μg/mL
  Growth temperature: 37°C
  Growth strain: NEB Stable
  Copy number: High Copy
Gene/Insert
  Gene/Insert name: IRF3
  Species: M. musculus (mouse)
  Entrez Gene: Irf3 (a.k.a. C920001K05Rik, IRF-3)
  Tag / fusion protein: 3xFLAG-4xFKBP (N terminal on insert)
  Cloning method: Restriction Enzyme; 5′ cloning site BglII (not destroyed); 3′ cloning site NotI (not destroyed)
Terms and licenses: Academic/Nonprofit Terms; Industry Terms: Not Available to Industry
How to cite: pMSCV-FKBP-IRF3 was a gift from Jonathan Kagan (Addgene plasmid # 221260 ; http://n2t.net/addgene:221260 ; RRID:Addgene_221260)
